>Addgene plasmid #247926 | pZucchini2_SFFV-RARA-eGFP-IRES-mCherry_PuroR | addgene full sequence | sequence record 495610 | Addgene NGS Result
CGAACGACCGAGCGCAGCGAGTCAGTGAGCGAGGAAGCGGAAGAGCGCCCAATACGCAAACCGCCTCTCC
CCGCGCGTTGGCCGATTCATTAATGCAGCTGGCACGACAGGTTTCCCGACTGGAAAGCGGGCAGTGAGCG
CAACGCAATTAATGTGAGTTAGCTCACTCATTAGGCACCCCAGGCTTTACACTTTATGCTTCCGGCTCGT
ATGTTGTGTGGAATTGTGAGCGGATAACAATTTCACACAGGAAACAGCTATGACCATGATTACGCCAAGC
GCGCAATTAACCCTCACTAAAGGGAACAAAAGCTGGAGCTGCAAGCTTAATGTAGTCTTATGCAATACTC
TTGTAGTCTTGCAACATGGTAACGATGAGTTAGCAACATGCCTTACAAGGAGAGAAAAAGCACCGTGCAT
GCCGATTGGTGGAAGTAAGGTGGTACGATCGTGCCTTATTAGGAAGGCAACAGACGGGTCTGACATGGAT
TGGACGAACCACTGAATTGCCGCATTGCAGAGATATTGTATTTAAGTGCCTAGCTCGATACATAAACGGG
TCTCTCTGGTTAGACCAGATCTGAGCCTGGGAGCTCTCTGGCTAACTAGGGAACCCACTGCTTAAGCCTC
AATAAAGCTTGCCTTGAGTGCTTCAAGTAGTGTGTGCCCGTCTGTTGTGTGACTCTGGTAACTAGAGATC
CCTCAGACCCTTTTAGTCAGTGTGGAAAATCTCTAGCAGTGGCGCCCGAACAGGGACTTGAAAGCGAAAG
GGAAACCAGAGGAGCTCTCTCGACGCAGGACTCGGCTTGCTGAAGCGCGCACGGCAAGAGGCGAGGGGCG
GCGACTGGTGAGTACGCCAAAAATTTTGACTAGCGGAGGCTAGAAGGAGAGAGATGGGTGCGAGAGCGTC
AGTATTAAGCGGGGGAGAATTAGATCGCGATGGGAAAAAATTCGGTTAAGGCCAGGGGGAAAGAAAAAAT
ATAAATTAAAACATATAGTATGGGCAAGCAGGGAGCTAGAACGATTCGCAGTTAATCCTGGCCTGTTAGA
AACATCAGAAGGCTGTAGACAAATACTGGGACAGCTACAACCATCCCTTCAGACAGGATCAGAAGAACTT
AGATCATTATATAATACAGTAGCAACCCTCTATTGTGTGCATCAAAGGATAGAGATAAAAGACACCAAGG
AAGCTTTAGACAAGATAGAGGAAGAGCAAAACAAAAGTAAGACCACCGCACAGCAAGCGGCCGCTGATCT
TCAGACCTGGAGGAGGAGATATGAGGGACAATTGGAGAAGTGAATTATATAAATATAAAGTAGTAAAAAT
TGAACCATTAGGAGTAGCACCCACCAAGGCAAAGAGAAGAGTGGTGCAGAGAGAAAAAAGAGCAGTGGGA
ATAGGAGCTTTGTTCCTTGGGTTCTTGGGAGCAGCAGGAAGCACTATGGGCGCAGCGTCAATGACGCTGA
CGGTACAGGCCAGACAATTATTGTCTGGTATAGTGCAGCAGCAGAACAATTTGCTGAGGGCTATTGAGGC
GCAACAGCATCTGTTGCAACTCACAGTCTGGGGCATCAAGCAGCTCCAGGCAAGAATCCTGGCTGTGGAA
AGATACCTAAAGGATCAACAGCTCCTGGGGATTTGGGGTTGCTCTGGAAAACTCATTTGCACCACTGCTG
TGCCTTGGAATGCTAGTTGGAGTAATAAATCTCTGGAACAGATTTGGAATCACACGACCTGGATGGAGTG
GGACAGAGAAATTAACAATTACACAAGCTTAATACACTCCTTAATTGAAGAATCGCAAAACCAGCAAGAA
AAGAATGAACAAGAATTATTGGAATTAGATAAATGGGCAAGTTTGTGGAATTGGTTTAACATAACAAATT
GGCTGTGGTATATAAAATTATTCATAATGATAGTAGGAGGCTTGGTAGGTTTAAGAATAGTTTTTGCTGT
ACTTTCTATAGTGAATAGAGTTAGGCAGGGATATTCACCATTATCGTTTCAGACCCACCTCCCAACCCCG
AGGGGACCCTATTCCAGCACATATGAGCTAGCTGCAGTAACGCCATTTTGCAAGGCATGGAAAAATACCA
AACCAAGAATAGAGAAGTTCAGATCAAGGGCGGGTACATGAAAATAGCTAACGTTGGGCCAAACAGGATA
TCTGCGGTGAGCAGTTTCGGCCCCGGCCCGGGGCCAAGAACAGATGGTCACCGCAGTTTCGGCCCCGGCC
CGAGGCCAAGAACAGATGGTCCCCAGATATGGCCCAACCCTCAGCAGTTTCTTAAGACCCATCAGATGTT
TCCAGGCTCCCCCAAGGACCTGAAATGACCCTGCGCCTTATTTGAATTAACCAATCAGCCTGCTTCTCGC
TTCTGTTCGCGCGCTTCTGCTTCCCGAGCTCTATAAAAGAGCTCACAACCCCTCACTCGGCGCGCCAGTC
CTCCGACAGACTGAGTCGGCCGGTCGAATCAAGCTTATCGATACCGTCGACTCCGGAATAGCCACCATGG
CCTCTAATTCTTCTTCTTGCCCAACTCCAGGCGGTGGCCATTTGAATGGGTATCCCGTGCCACCCTATGC
GTTCTTCTTTCCTCCAATGCTGGGTGGCCTGTCACCTCCGGGTGCTCTCACAACTCTCCAACATCAACTC
CCCGTTTCAGGCTATAGCACGCCGAGCCCGGCGACAATCGAAACGCAATCTTCAAGCTCAGAGGAGATCG
TTCCCTCTCCGCCAAGTCCGCCCCCCTTGCCGCGCATATACAAACCTTGTTTCGTGTGTCAGGACAAATC
CTCAGGATATCATTACGGGGTTTCCGCCTGCGAGGGATGCAAGGGCTTCTTCCGACGATCAATCCAAAAG
AATATGGTCTACACTTGTCACCGAGATAAGAACTGCATCATCAACAAAGTCACGCGGAATAGGTGCCAAT
ACTGTCGACTGCAGAAATGCTTTGAAGTAGGAATGAGCAAAGAGAGCGTTCGCAACGACAGAAATAAGAA
GAAAAAGGAAGTTCCGAAACCCGAATGTAGTGAGTCATATACTCTGACCCCTGAGGTCGGCGAACTCATA
GAGAAAGTTCGAAAGGCGCATCAAGAGACATTTCCCGCCCTTTGTCAACTGGGGAAATATACCACAAATA
ATAGTTCTGAGCAACGAGTTTCCCTGGATATCGATTTGTGGGATAAGTTTTCCGAGCTGTCTACTAAGTG
CATTATAAAGACAGTCGAGTTCGCAAAACAGCTGCCCGGGTTTACTACGTTGACCATAGCAGATCAGATA
ACGCTCTTGAAAGCGGCGTGCCTCGATATTCTCATACTGCGGATCTGTACGAGATATACGCCAGAGCAAG
ATACAATGACTTTTTCCGATGGGCTCACCCTTAACAGAACGCAAATGCATAATGCGGGCTTTGGCCCATT
GACCGACCTCGTATTTGCCTTCGCTAATCAACTTCTCCCTCTCGAGATGGACGATGCCGAAACCGGCCTG
CTGTCCGCTATATGCTTGATCTGCGGAGATCGCCAGGACCTGGAACAGCCCGATCGCGTAGACATGCTCC
AGGAACCCCTTCTTGAAGCCTTGAAAGTGTACGTGCGGAAGCGGAGGCCATCACGGCCACACATGTTTCC
CAAAATGTTGATGAAGATTACCGATCTGAGAAGCATCAGTGCGAAGGGCGCTGAGAGGGTGATCACGCTC
AAAATGGAGATCCCCGGTTCTATGCCGCCACTTATACAAGAGATGTTGGAGAATTCTGAGGGGCTGGACA
CATTGTCTGGACAGCCTGGAGGTGGCGGCCGAGATGGAGGGGGACTGGCACCACCCCCCGGAAGTTGTTC
CCCAAGCTTGAGCCCCTCTTCAAATCGAAGCAGCCCTGCAACTCACTCTCCAGGCGGCGGCGGCTCCGGC
GGCGGCGGCTCCGTGAGCAAGGGCGAGGAGCTGTTCACCGGGGTGGTGCCCATCCTGGTCGAGCTGGACG
GCGACGTAAACGGCCACAAGTTCAGCGTGTCCGGCGAGGGCGAGGGCGATGCCACCTACGGCAAGCTGAC
CCTGAAGTTCATCTGCACCACCGGCAAGCTGCCCGTGCCCTGGCCCACCCTCGTGACCACCCTGACCTAC
GGCGTGCAGTGCTTCAGCCGCTACCCCGACCACATGAAGCAGCACGACTTCTTCAAGTCCGCCATGCCCG
AAGGCTACGTCCAGGAGCGCACCATCTTCTTCAAGGACGACGGCAACTACAAGACCCGCGCCGAGGTGAA
GTTCGAGGGCGACACCCTGGTGAACCGCATCGAGCTGAAGGGCATCGACTTCAAGGAGGACGGCAACATC
CTGGGGCACAAGCTGGAGTACAACTACAACAGCCACAACGTCTATATCATGGCCGACAAGCAGAAGAACG
GCATCAAGGTGAACTTCAAGATCCGCCACAACATCGAGGACGGCAGCGTGCAGCTCGCCGACCACTACCA
GCAGAACACCCCCATCGGCGACGGCCCCGTGCTGCTGCCCGACAACCACTACCTGAGCACCCAGTCCGCC
CTGAGCAAAGACCCCAACGAGAAGCGCGATCACATGGTCCTGCTGGAGTTCGTGACCGCCGCCGGGATCA
CTCTCGGCATGGACGAGCTGTACAAGTAAATGCATGAGTAACTGAGGATCCGCCCCTCTCCCTCCCCCCC
CCCTAACGTTACTGGCCGAAGCCGCTTGGAATAAGGCCGGTGTGCGTTTGTCTATATGTTATTTTCCACC
ATATTGCCGTCTTTTGGCAATGTGAGGGCCCGGAAACCTGGCCCTGTCTTCTTGACGAGCATTCCTAGGG
GTCTTTCCCCTCTCGCCAAAGGAATGCAAGGTCTGTTGAATGTCGTGAAGGAAGCAGTTCCTCTGGAAGC
TTCTTGAAGACAAACAACGTCTGTAGCGACCCTTTGCAGGCAGCGGAACCCCCCACCTGGCGACAGGTGC
CTCTGCGGCCAAAAGCCACGTGTATAAGATACACCTGCAAAGGCGGCACAACCCCAGTGCCACGTTGTGA
GTTGGATAGTTGTGGAAAGAGTCAAATGGCTCTCCTCAAGCGTATTCAACAAGGGGCTGAAGGATGCCCA
GAAGGTACCCCATTGTATGGGATCTGATCTGGGGCCTCGGTACACATGCTTTACATGTGTTTAGTCGAGG
TTAAAAAAACGTCTAGGCCCCCCGAACCACGGGGACGTGGTTTTCCTTTGAAAAACACGATGATAATATG
GCCACAACCCTGGAATTCGCCACCATGGTGAGCAAGGGCGAGGAGGATAACATGGCCATCATCAAGGAGT
TCATGCGCTTCAAGGTGCACATGGAGGGCTCCGTGAACGGCCACGAGTTCGAGATCGAGGGCGAGGGCGA
GGGCCGCCCCTACGAGGGCACCCAGACCGCCAAGCTGAAGGTGACCAAGGGTGGCCCCCTGCCCTTCGCC
TGGGACATCCTGTCCCCTCAGTTCATGTACGGCTCCAAGGCCTACGTGAAGCACCCCGCCGACATCCCCG
ACTACTTGAAGCTGTCCTTCCCCGAGGGCTTCAAGTGGGAGCGCGTGATGAACTTCGAGGACGGCGGCGT
GGTGACCGTGACCCAGGACTCCTCCCTGCAGGACGGCGAGTTCATCTACAAGGTGAAGCTGCGCGGCACC
AACTTCCCCTCCGACGGCCCCGTAATGCAGAAGAAGACCATGGGCTGGGAGGCCTCCTCCGAGCGGATGT
ACCCCGAGGACGGCGCCCTGAAGGGCGAGATCAAGCAGAGGCTGAAGCTGAAGGACGGCGGCCACTACGA
CGCTGAGGTCAAGACCACCTACAAGGCCAAGAAGCCCGTGCAGCTGCCCGGCGCCTACAACGTCAACATC
AAGTTGGACATCACCTCCCACAACGAGGACTACACCATCGTGGAACAGTACGAACGCGCCGAGGGCCGCC
ACTCCACCGGCGGCATGGACGAGCTGTACAAGTAAACTAGTAAGCTTGGCGTAACTAGATCTTGAGACAA
ATGGCAGTATTCATCCACAATTTTAAAAGAAAAGGGGGGATTGGGGGGTACAGTGCAGGGGAAAGAATAG
TAGACATAATAGCAACAGACATACAAACTAAAGAATTACAAAAACAAATTACAAAAATTCAAAATTTTCG
GGTTTATTACAGGGACAGCAGAGATCCACTTTGGGCTCGAGGGGGCCCGGGTGCAAAGATGGATAAAGTT
TTAAACAGAGAGGAATCTTTGCAGCTAATGGACCTTCTAGGTCTTGAAAGGAGTGGGAATTGGCTCCGGT
GCCCGTCAGTGGGCAGAGCGCACATCGCCCACAGTCCCCGAGAAGTTGGGGGGAGGGGTCGGCAATTGAT
CCGGTGCCTAGAGAAGGTGGCGCGGGGTAAACTGGGAAAGTGATGTCGTGTACTGGCTCCGCCTTTTTCC
CGAGGGTGGGGGAGAACCGTATATAAGTGCAGTAGTCGCCGTGAACGTTCTTTTTCGCAACGGGTTTGCC
GCCAGAACACAGGTAAGTGCCGTGTGTGGTTCCCGCGGGCCTGGCCTCTTTACGGGTTATGGCCCTTGCG
TGCCTTGAATTACTTCCACCTGGCTGCAGTACGTGATTCTTGATCCCGAGCTTCGGGTTGGAAGTGGGTG
GGAGAGTTCGAGGCCTTGCGCTTAAGGAGCCCCTTCGCCTCGTGCTTGAGTTGAGGCCTGGCCTGGGCGC
TGGGGCCGCCGCGTGCGAATCTGGTGGCACCTTCGCGCCTGTCTCGCTGCTTTCGATAAGTCTCTAGCCA
TTTAAAATTTTTGATGACCTGCTGCGACGCTTTTTTTCTGGCAAGATAGTCTTGTAAATGCGGGCCAAGA
TCTGCACACTGGTATTTCGGTTTTTGGGGCCGCGGGCGGCGACGGGGCCCGTGCGTCCCAGCGCACATGT
TCGGCGAGGCGGGGCCTGCGAGCGCGGCCACCGAGAATCGGACGGGGGTAGTCTCAAGCTGGCCGGCCTG
CTCTGGTGCCTGGCCTCGCGCCGCCGTGTATCGCCCCGCCCTGGGCGGCAAGGCTGGCCCGGTCGGCACC
AGTTGCGTGAGCGGAAAGATGGCCGCTTCCCGGCCCTGCTGCAGGGAGCTCAAAATGGAGGACGCGGCGC
TCGGGAGAGCGGGCGGGTGAGTCACCCACACAAAGGAAAAGGGCCTTTCCGTCCTCAGCCGTCGCTTCAT
GTGACTCCACGGAGTACCGGGCGCCGTCCAGGCACCTCGATTAGTTCTCGAGCTTTTGGAGTACGTCGTC
TTTAGGTTGGGGGGAGGGGTTTTATGCGATGGAGTTTCCCCACACTGAGTGGGTGGAGACTGAAGTTAGG
CCAGCTTGGCACTTGATGTAATTCTCCTTGGAATTTGCCCTTTTTGAGTTTGGATCTTGGTTCATTCTCA
AGCCTCAGACAGTGGTTCAAAGTTTTTTTCTTCCATTTCAGGTGTCGTGACGTACGGCCACCATGACCGA
GTACAAGCCCACGGTGCGCCTCGCCACCCGCGACGACGTCCCCAGGGCCGTACGCACCCTCGCCGCCGCG
TTCGCCGACTACCCCGCCACGCGCCACACCGTCGATCCGGACCGCCACATCGAGCGGGTCACCGAGCTGC
AAGAACTCTTCCTCACGCGCGTCGGGCTCGACATCGGCAAGGTGTGGGTCGCGGACGACGGCGCCGCCGT
GGCGGTCTGGACCACGCCGGAGAGCGTCGAAGCGGGGGCGGTGTTCGCCGAGATCGGCCCGCGCATGGCC
GAGTTGAGCGGTTCCCGGCTGGCCGCGCAGCAACAGATGGAAGGCCTCCTGGCGCCGCACCGGCCCAAGG
AGCCCGCGTGGTTCCTGGCCACCGTCGGAGTCTCGCCCGACCACCAGGGCAAGGGTCTGGGCAGCGCCGT
CGTGCTCCCCGGAGTGGAGGCGGCCGAGCGCGCCGGGGTGCCCGCCTTCCTGGAGACCTCCGCGCCCCGC
AACCTCCCCTTCTACGAGCGGCTCGGCTTCACCGTCACCGCCGACGTCGAGGTGCCCGAAGGACCGCGCA
CCTGGTGCATGACCCGCAAGCCCGGTGCCTGAACGCGTTAAGTCGACAATCAACCTCTGGATTACAAAAT
TTGTGAAAGATTGACTGGTATTCTTAACTATGTTGCTCCTTTTACGCTATGTGGATACGCTGCTTTAATG
CCTTTGTATCATGCTATTGCTTCCCGTATGGCTTTCATTTTCTCCTCCTTGTATAAATCCTGGTTGCTGT
CTCTTTATGAGGAGTTGTGGCCCGTTGTCAGGCAACGTGGCGTGGTGTGCACTGTGTTTGCTGACGCAAC
CCCCACTGGTTGGGGCATTGCCACCACCTGTCAGCTCCTTTCCGGGACTTTCGCTTTCCCCCTCCCTATT
GCCACGGCGGAACTCATCGCCGCCTGCCTTGCCCGCTGCTGGACAGGGGCTCGGCTGTTGGGCACTGACA
ATTCCGTGGTGTTGTCGGGGAAATCATCGTCCTTTCCTTGGCTGCTCGCCTGTGTTGCCACCTGGATTCT
GCGCGGGACGTCCTTCTGCTACGTCCCTTCGGCCCTCAATCCAGCGGACCTTCCTTCCCGCGGCCTGCTG
CCGGCTCTGCGGCCTCTTCCGCGTCTTCGCCTTCGCCCTCAGACGAGTCGGATCTCCCTTTGGGCCGCCT
CCCCGCGTCGACTTTAAGACCAATGACTTACAAGGCAGCTGTAGATCTTAGCCACTTTTTAAAAGAAAAG
GGGGGACTGGAAGGGCTAATTCACTCCCAACGAAGACAAGATCTGCTTTTTGCTTGTACTGGGTCTCTCT
GGTTAGACCAGATCTGAGCCTGGGAGCTCTCTGGCTAACTAGGGAACCCACTGCTTAAGCCTCAATAAAG
CTTGCCTTGAGTGCTTCAAGTAGTGTGTGCCCGTCTGTTGTGTGACTCTGGTAACTAGAGATCCCTCAGA
CCCTTTTAGTCAGTGTGGAAAATCTCTAGCAGTACGTATAGTAGTTCATGTCATCTTATTATTCAGTATT
TATAACTTGCAAAGAAATGAATATCAGAGAGTGAGAGGAACTTGTTTATTGCAGCTTATAATGGTTACAA
ATAAAGCAATAGCATCACAAATTTCACAAATAAAGCATTTTTTTCACTGCATTCTAGTTGTGGTTTGTCC
AAACTCATCAATGTATCTTATCATGTCTGGCTCTAGCTATCCCGCCCCTAACTCCGCCCATCCCGCCCCT
AACTCCGCCCAGTTCCGCCCATTCTCCGCCCCATGGCTGACTAATTTTTTTTATTTATGCAGAGGCCGAG
GCCGCCTCGGCCTCTGAGCTATTCCAGAAGTAGTGAGGAGGCTTTTTTGGAGGCCTAGGGACGTACCCAA
TTCGCCCTATAGTGAGTCGTATTACGCGCGCTCACTGGCCGTCGTTTTACAACGTCGTGACTGGGAAAAC
CCTGGCGTTACCCAACTTAATCGCCTTGCAGCACATCCCCCTTTCGCCAGCTGGCGTAATAGCGAAGAGG
CCCGCACCGATCGCCCTTCCCAACAGTTGCGCAGCCTGAATGGCGAATGGG
[124 nt withheld, positions 9572-9695]
C
[91 nt withheld, positions 9697-9787]
A
[49 nt withheld, positions 9789-9837]
CCTTTGACGTTGGAGTCCACGTTCTTT
[37 nt withheld, positions 9865-9901]
ACCCTATCTCGGTCTATTCTTTTGATTTATAAGGGATTTTGCCGATTTCGGCCTATTGGTTAAAAAATGA
GCTGATTTAACAAAAATTTAACGCGAATTTTAACAAAATATTAACGCTTACAATTTAGGTGGCACTTTTC
GGGGAAATGTGCGCGGAACCCCTATTTGTTTATTTTTCTAAATACATTCAAATATGTATCCGCTCATGAG
ACAATAACCCTGATAAATGCTTCAATAATATTGAAAAAGGAAGAGTATGAGTATTCAACATTTCCGTGTC
GCCCTTATTCCCTTTTTTGCGGCATTTTGCCTTCCTGTTTTTGCTCACCCAGAAACGCTGGTGAAAGTAA
AAGATGCTGAAGATCAGTTGGGTGCACGAGTGGGTTACATCGAACTGGATCTCAACAGCGGTAAGATCCT
TGAGAGTTTTCGCCCCGAAGAACGTTTTCCAATGATGAGCACTTTTAAAGTTCTGCTATGTGGCGCGGTA
TTATCCCGTATTGACGCCGGGCAAGAGCAACTCGGTCGCCGCATACACTATTCTCAGAATGACTTGGTTG
AGTACTCACCAGTCACAGAAAAGCATCTTACGGATGGCATGACAGTAAGAGAATTATGCAGTGCTGCCAT
AACCATGAGTGATAACACTGCGGCCAACTTACTTCTGACAACGATCGGAGGACCGAAGGAGCTAACCGCT
TTTTTGCACAACATGGGGGATCATGTAACTCGCCTTGATCGTTGGGAACCGGAGCTGAATGAAGCCATAC
CAAACGACGAGCGTGACACCACGATGCCTGTAGCAATGGCAACAACGTTGCGCAAACTATTAACTGGCGA
ACTACTTACTCTAGCTTCCCGGCAACAATTAATAGACTGGATGGAGGCGGATAAAGTTGCAGGACCACTT
CTGCGCTCGGCCCTTCCGGCTGGCTGGTTTATTGCTGATAAATCTGGAGCCGGTGAGCGTGGGTCTCGCG
GTATCATTGCAGCACTGGGGCCAGATGGTAAGCCCTCCCGTATCGTAGTTATCTACACGACGGGGAGTCA
GGCAACTATGGATGAACGAAATAGACAGATCGCTGAGATAGGTGCCTCACTGATTAAGCATTGGTAACTG
TCAGACCAAGTTTACTCATATATACTTTAGATTGATTTAAAACTTCATTTTTAATTTAAAAGGATCTAGG
TGAAGATCCTTTTTGATAATCTCATGACCAAAATCCCTTAACGTGAGTTTTCGTTCCACTGAGCGTCAGA
CCCCGTAGAAAAGATCAAAGGATCTTCTTGAGATCCTTTTTTTCTGCGCGTAATCTGCTGCTTGCAAACA
AAAAAACCACCGCTACCAGCGGTGGTTTGTTTGCCGGATCAAGAGCTACCAACTCTTTTTCCGAAGGTAA
CTGGCTTCAGCAGAGCGCAGATACCAAATACTGTTCTTCTAGTGTAGCCGTAGTTAGGCCACCACTTCAA
GAACTCTGTAGCACCGCCTACATACCTCGCTCTGCTAATCCTGTTACCAGTGGCTGCTGCCAGTGGCGAT
AAGTCGTGTCTTACCGGGTTGGACTCAAGACGATAGTTACCGGATAAGGCGCAGCGGTCGGGCTGAACGG
GGGGTTCGTGCACACAGCCCAGCTTGGAGCGAACGACCTACACCGAACTGAGATACCTACAGCGTGAGCT
ATGAGAAAGCGCCACGCTTCCCGAAGGGAGAAAGGCGGACAGGTATCCGGTAAGCGGCAGGGTCGGAACA
GGAGAGCGCACGAGGGAGCTTCCAGGGGGAAACGCCTGGTATCTTTATAGTCCTGTCGGGTTTCGCCACC
TCTGACTTGAGCGTCGATTTTTGTGATGCTCGTCAGGGGGGCGGAGCCTATGGAAAAACGCCAGCAACGC
GGCCTTTTTACGGTTCCTGGCCTTTTGCTGGCCTTTTGCTCACATGTTCTTTCCTGCGTTATCCCCTGAT
TCTGTGGATAACCGTATTACCGCCTTTGAGTGAGCTGATACCGCTCGCCGCAGC
Features (pLannotate 1.2.2; 34 found; start..end, strand, type, name):
      1..43      +  rep_origin     RSF ori (fragment): Plasmids containing the RSF 1030 origin of replication can be propagated in E. coli cells that contain additional plasmids with compatible origins.
     45..137     +  CDS            lacI (fragment): lac repressor; lacI; The lac repressor binds to the lac operator to inhibit transcription in E. coli. This inhibition can be relieved by adding lactose or isopropyl-β-D-thiogalactopyranoside (IPTG).
    150..171     +  protein_bind   CAP binding site: CAP binding activates transcription in the presence of cAMP. E. coli catabolite activator protein
    186..216     +  promoter       lac promoter: promoter for the E. coli lac operon
    220..242     +  protein_bind   lac operator (fragment): The lac repressor binds to the lac operator to inhibit transcription in E. coli. This inhibition can be relieved by adding lactose or isopropyl-β-D-thiogalactopyranoside (IPTG). lac repressor encoded by lacI
    285..303     +  promoter       T3 promoter: promoter for bacteriophage T3 RNA polymerase
    331..557     +  promoter       RSV promoter: Rous sarcoma virus enhancer/promoter
    558..738     +  LTR            5' LTR (truncated): truncated 5' long terminal repeat (LTR) from HIV-1
    785..910     +  misc_feature   HIV-1 Ψ: packaging signal of human immunodeficiency virus type 1
    894..1257    +  CDS            HIV-1 gag (fragment): gag protein from human immunodeficiency virus 1; gag
   1403..1636    +  misc_feature   RRE: The Rev response element (RRE) of HIV-1 allows for Rev-dependent mRNA export from the nucleus to the cytoplasm.
   2013..2039    +  CDS            Rev (fragment): human immunodeficiency virus 1 (HIV-1) Rev protein; rev; enhances nuclear export of unspliced and incompletely spliced viral mRNAs
   2067..2468    +  promoter       SFFV promoter: spleen focus-forming virus long terminal repeat (LTR) promoter
   2478..2501    +  misc_feature   MCS (fragment): pBluescript multiple cloning site
   2517..3902    +  CDS            RARA: RARA_HUMAN - Also known as NR1B1. Experimental evidence at protein level: Swiss-Prot protein existence level 1. Receptor for retinoic acid (PubMed:19850744, PubMed:16417524, PubMed:20215566). Retinoic acid receptors bind as heterodimers to their target response elements in response to their ligands, all-trans or 9- cis retinoic acid, and regulate gene expression in various biological processes (PubMed:28167758). The RXR/RAR heterodimers bind to the retinoic acid response elements (RARE) composed of tandem 5'-AGGTCA-3' sites known as DR1-DR5 (PubMed:28167758). In the absence of ligand, the RXR-
   3933..4649    +  CDS            EGFP: the original enhanced GFP (Yang et al., 1996) mammalian codon-optimized
   4673..5259    +  misc_feature   IRES2: internal ribosome entry site (IRES) of the encephalomyocarditis virus (EMCV)
   5275..5982    +  CDS            mCherry: mCherry is a basic (constitutively fluorescent) red fluorescent protein published in 2004, derived from Discosoma sp.. It is reported to be a very rapidly-maturing monomer with low acid sensitivity.
   6041..6158    +  misc_feature   cPPT/CTS: central polypurine tract and central termination sequence of HIV-1
   6219..6285    +  CDS            small t antigen (fragment): SV40 (simian virus 40) small t antigen
   6311..6522    +  promoter       EF-1α core promoter: core promoter for human elongation factor EF-1α
   6523..7461    +  intron         EF-1α intron A: intron upstream of the start codon of human EF-1α
   7483..8082    +  CDS            PuroR (fragment): puromycin N-acetyltransferase; pac from Streptomyces; confers resistance to puromycin
   8098..8686    +  misc_feature   WPRE: woodchuck hepatitis virus posttranscriptional regulatory element
   8737..8756    +  misc_feature   cPPT/CTS (fragment): central polypurine tract and central termination sequence of HIV-1
   8758..8991    +  LTR            3' LTR (ΔU3): self-inactivating 3' long terminal repeat (LTR) from HIV-1
   9069..9190    +  polyA_signal   SV40 poly(A) signal: SV40 polyadenylation signal
   9230..9365    +  rep_origin     SV40 ori: SV40 origin of replication
   9386..9404    -  promoter       T7 promoter: promoter for bacteriophage T7 RNA polymerase
   9412..9567    +  CDS            lacZα (fragment): LacZα fragment of β-galactosidase; lacZ fragment
   9572..10000   +  rep_origin     f1 ori (sequence partly withheld): f1 bacteriophage origin of replication; arrow indicates direction of (+) strand synthesis
  10053..10157   +  promoter       AmpR promoter: bla
  10158..11018   +  CDS            AmpR: β-lactamase; bla; confers resistance to ampicillin, carbenicillin, and related antibiotics
  11189..11777   +  rep_origin     ori: high-copy-number ColE1/pMB1/pBR322/pUC origin of replication
