[The description below was written by a language model from this plasmid's Addgene catalogue record and pLannotate feature annotations shown in this document.]
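Description:
pZucchini2_SFFV-RARA-eGFP-IRES-mCherry_PuroR is a lentiviral mammalian expression plasmid of about 11.9 kb built on the Zucchini2 backbone. It serves as a fluorescent reporter of the protein stability of human retinoic acid receptor alpha (RARA, also called NR1B1). In bacteria it is maintained through a high-copy ColE1/pUC-type origin with ampicillin resistance, and an f1 origin is also present. The viral portion has a third-generation, self-inactivating layout. An RSV promoter replaces the U3 region of a truncated HIV-1 5' LTR and drives the genomic transcript. This is followed by the Ψ packaging signal with a gag fragment, the Rev response element, a cPPT/CTS, a WPRE and a ΔU3 3' LTR, with an SV40 polyadenylation signal and SV40 origin downstream.

Between the LTRs, the SFFV promoter drives a bicistronic transcript. The 1386 bp RARA coding sequence is fused at its C terminus to EGFP, and an EMCV IRES then directs independent translation of mCherry from the same mRNA. Because both fluorescent proteins come from one transcript, mCherry acts as an internal control for transcription and copy number. A change in the EGFP:mCherry ratio therefore reflects post-translational degradation or stabilisation of the RARA fusion rather than a change in expression. A separate cassette, made up of the EF-1α core promoter with its intron A upstream of puromycin N-acetyltransferase, allows puromycin selection of transduced cells. The construct suits flow-cytometry assays or screens that probe regulators of nuclear hormone receptor turnover, which is consistent with the associated study of ligand-dependent receptor stability.
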