Addgene plasmid #247926: pZucchini2_SFFV-RARA-eGFP-IRES-mCherry_PuroR
Purpose: Overexpression vector for eGFP tagged RARA or NR1B1. Monitor post-translational degradation of RARA via EGFP:mCherry ratio. Contains puromycin-resistance selection marker.
Depositing lab: Benjamin Ebert & Jonathan Tsai. Depositing organization: Dana-Farber Cancer Institute. Publication: UBR5 forms ligand-dependent complexes on chromatin to regulate nuclear hormone receptor stability. Tsai JM, Aguirre JD, Li YD, Brown J, Focht V, Kater L, Kempf G, Sandoval B, Schmitt S, Rutter JC, Galli P, Sandate CR, Cutler JA, Zou C, Donovan KA, Lumpkin RJ, Cavadini S, Park PMC, Sievers Q, Hatton C, Ener E, Regalado BD, Sperling MT, Slabicki M, Kim J, Zon R, Zhang Z, Miller PG, Belizaire R, Sperling AS, Fischer ES, Irizarry R, Armstrong SA, Thoma NH, Ebert BL. Mol Cell. 2023 Aug 3;83(15):2753-2767.e10. doi: 10.1016/j.molcel.2023.06.028. Epub 2023 Jul 20. PubMed 37478846.
Backbone
  Vector backbone: Zucchini2
  Vector type: Mammalian Expression, Lentiviral
  Selectable markers: Puromycin
Growth in bacteria
  Bacterial resistance: Ampicillin, 100 μg/mL
  Growth temperature: 37°C
  Growth strain: NEB Stable
  Copy number: High Copy
Gene/Insert
  Gene/Insert name: Retinoic Acid Receptor Alpha (alt names: NR1B1; RARA)
  Species: H. sapiens (human)
  Insert size (bp): 1386
  Entrez Gene: RARA (a.k.a. NR1B1, RAR, RARalpha)
  Tag / fusion protein: eGFP (C terminal on insert)
Terms and licenses: Academic/Nonprofit Terms; Industry Terms: Not Available to Industry
How to cite: pZucchini2_SFFV-RARA-eGFP-IRES-mCherry_PuroR was a gift from Benjamin Ebert & Jonathan Tsai (Addgene plasmid # 247926 ; http://n2t.net/addgene:247926 ; RRID:Addgene_247926)
